>Addgene plasmid #112351 | pE2F5-donor | depositor full sequence | sequence record 211742 | Full Sequence
GACCTGCAGGCATGCAAGCTTGGCGTAATCATGGTCATAGCTGTTTCCTGTGTGAAATTGTTATCCGCTC
ACAATTCCACACAACATACGAGCCGGAAGCATAAAGTGTAAAGCCTGGGGTGCCTAATGAGTGAGCTAAC
TCACATTAATTGCGTTGCGCTCACTGCCCGCTTTCCAGTCGGGAAACCTGTCGTGCCAGCTGCATTAATG
AATCGGCCAACGCGCGGGGAGAGGCGGTTTGCGTATTGGGCGCTCTTCCGCTTCCTCGCTCACTGACTCG
CTGCGCTCGGTCGTTCGGCTGCGGCGAGCGGTATCAGCTCACTCAAAGGCGGTAATACGGTTATCCACAG
AATCAGGGGATAACGCAGGAAAGAACATGTGAGCAAAAGGCCAGCAAAAGGCCAGGAACCGTAAAAAGGC
CGCGTTGCTGGCGTTTTTCCATAGGCTCCGCCCCCCTGACGAGCATCACAAAAATCGACGCTCAAGTCAG
AGGTGGCGAAACCCGACAGGACTATAAAGATACCAGGCGTTTCCCCCTGGAAGCTCCCTCGTGCGCTCTC
CTGTTCCGACCCTGCCGCTTACCGGATACCTGTCCGCCTTTCTCCCTTCGGGAAGCGTGGCGCTTTCTCA
TAGCTCACGCTGTAGGTATCTCAGTTCGGTGTAGGTCGTTCGCTCCAAGCTGGGCTGTGTGCACGAACCC
CCCGTTCAGCCCGACCGCTGCGCCTTATCCGGTAACTATCGTCTTGAGTCCAACCCGGTAAGACACGACT
TATCGCCACTGGCAGCAGCCACTGGTAACAGGATTAGCAGAGCGAGGTATGTAGGCGGTGCTACAGAGTT
CTTGAAGTGGTGGCCTAACTACGGCTACACTAGAAGGACAGTATTTGGTATCTGCGCTCTGCTGAAGCCA
GTTACCTTCGGAAAAAGAGTTGGTAGCTCTTGATCCGGCAAACAAACCACCGCTGGTAGCGGTGGTTTTT
TTGTTTGCAAGCAGCAGATTACGCGCAGAAAAAAAGGATCTCAAGAAGATCCTTTGATCTTTTCTACGGG
GTCTGACGCTCAGTGGAACGAAAACTCACGTTAAGGGATTTTGGTCATGAGATTATCAAAAAGGATCTTC
ACCTAGATCCTTTTAAATTAAAAATGAAGTTTTAAATCAATCTAAAGTATATATGAGTAAACTTGGTCTG
ACAGTTACCAATGCTTAATCAGTGAGGCACCTATCTCAGCGATCTGTCTATTTCGTTCATCCATAGTTGC
CTGACTCCCCGTCGTGTAGATAACTACGATACGGGAGGGCTTACCATCTGGCCCCAGTGCTGCAATGATA
CCGCGAGACCCACGCTCACCGGCTCCAGATTTATCAGCAATAAACCAGCCAGCCGGAAGGGCCGAGCGCA
GAAGTGGTCCTGCAACTTTATCCGCCTCCATCCAGTCTATTAATTGTTGCCGGGAAGCTAGAGTAAGTAG
TTCGCCAGTTAATAGTTTGCGCAACGTTGTTGCCATTGCTACAGGCATCGTGGTGTCACGCTCGTCGTTT
GGTATGGCTTCATTCAGCTCCGGTTCCCAACGATCAAGGCGAGTTACATGATCCCCCATGTTGTGCAAAA
AAGCGGTTAGCTCCTTCGGTCCTCCGATCGTTGTCAGAAGTAAGTTGGCCGCAGTGTTATCACTCATGGT
TATGGCAGCACTGCATAATTCTCTTACTGTCATGCCATCCGTAAGATGCTTTTCTGTGACTGGTGAGTAC
TCAACCAAGTCATTCTGAGAATAGTGTATGCGGCGACCGAGTTGCTCTTGCCCGGCGTCAATACGGGATA
ATACCGCGCCACATAGCAGAACTTTAAAAGTGCTCATCATTGGAAAACGTTCTTCGGGGCGAAAACTCTC
AAGGATCTTACCGCTGTTGAGATCCAGTTCGATGTAACCCACTCGTGCACCCAACTGATCTTCAGCATCT
TTTACTTTCACCAGCGTTTCTGGGTGAGCAAAAACAGGAAGGCAAAATGCCGCAAAAAAGGGAATAAGGG
CGACACGGAAATGTTGAATACTCATACTCTTCCTTTTTCAATATTATTGAAGCATTTATCAGGGTTATTG
TCTCATGAGCGGATACATATTTGAATGTATTTAGAAAAATAAACAAATAGGGGTTCCGCGCACATTTCCC
CGAAAAGTGCCACCTGACGTCTAAGAAACCATTATTATCATGACATTAACCTATAAAAATAGGCGTATCA
CGAGGCCCTTTCGTCTCGCGCGTTTCGGTGATGACGGTGAAAACCTCTGACACATGCAGCTCCCGGAGAC
GGTCACAGCTTGTCTGTAAGCGGATGCCGGGAGCAGACAAGCCCGTCAGGGCGCGTCAGCGGGTGTTGGC
GGGTGTCGGGGCTGGCTTAACTATGCGGCATCAGAGCAGATTGTACTGAGAGTGCACCATATGCGGTGTG
AAATACCGCACAGATGCGTAAGGAGAAAATACCGCATCAGGCGCCATTCGCCATTCAGGCTGCGCAACTG
TTGGGAAGGGCGATCGGTGCGGGCCTCTTCGCTATTACGCCAGCTGGCGAAAGGGGGATGTGCTGCAAGG
CGATTAAGTTGGGTAACGCCAGGGTTTTCCCAGTCACGACGTTGTAAAACGACGGCCAGTGAATTCGAGC
TCGGTACCCGTCTCCCTCTGTCATCCAGGCTGGAGTGTCATCCAGGCTGGAGTGCAGTGGCATGATAGCT
CACTGCAACCTCCACCTCCTAGGTTCAAATGATTCTCCTGGCTCAGCCTCCCGAGTAGCTGGGATGACAG
GCACCTGCCACCACACCTGGCTACTTTTTGTATTTTTAGTAGAGACGGGGTTTCACCATGTTGGCCAGGC
TGGTCTCAAACTCCTGGCCTCAGGTGATCCACCTGCCTCAGCCTCCCAAAGTGTTGGGATTACAGGCATG
AGCCACTGCACCTGGCCTCGTTAGTGCCTTTTAGTTATATTACCTTAGTGATAAGTTCAACCAATAAAAA
ATTTAATTTCTAGGCCGGGCACAATGGCTCATGCCTGTAATCCCAGCACTTTGGGAGGCCAAGGCGGGCG
AATCACGTCAGGAGATCGAGACCATCCTGGCTAACATGGTGAAACCCCATCTCTATAAAAAAATAAAAAA
AATGAGCCGGTCGTGGTGGCAGGCACCTGTAGTCCCAGCTACTCGGGAGGCTGAGGCAGGAGAATGGCGT
GAACCCGGGAGTCGGGAGCTTGCAGTGGGCCGAGATCGAGCTACTGCACTCCAGCCTGGACGAAACAGGG
AGACTCCATCTTAAAAAAAAAAAAAAAAAAAGAAAAAATTAACTTCTGTTTCTCAATCTAATATCAATAT
TCAATGTACAAATTGTTACTAAATGAGAATATTTCAAAATACACATTACACAAGACTTTAATTTGGAATG
ATGTATTTGAGAGTATTTTGTTAAAGATCATTAACCGTATGTAGAAACCATCTTTAACACTAAATTTGTT
TTTTGTTCGCAGTGTTTCCTCTCTTAAGGCTTTCTCCTACCCCGGCAGATGACTACAACTTTAATTTAGA
TGATAACGAAGGAGTTTGTGATCTGTTTGATGTCCAGATACTAAATTATGGGATTCCAACTACTGCAAGC
GAGAATCTTTATTTTCAGGGCGCCGCCAAATTCAAAGAAACCGCTGCTGCTAAATTCGAACGCCAGCACA
TGGACAGCGGAGGTGGAGGTTCGAGCGGTCCCTCGGGTTCGTCGAGCCTGGAAGTTCTGTTCCAGGGGCC
CCTGTCGTCGAGCGGTCCCTCGGGTTCGATGGTGAGCAAAGGCGAGGAGCTGTTCACCGGGGTGGTGCCC
ATCCTGGTCGAGCTGGACGGCGACGTAAACGGCCACAAGTTCAGCGTGTCCGGCGAGGGCGAGGGCGATG
CCACCTACGGCAAGCTGACCCTGAAGTTCATCTGCACCACCGGCAAGCTGCCCGTGCCCTGGCCCACCCT
CGTGACCACCCTGACCTACGGCGTGCAGTGCTTCAGCCGCTACCCCGACCACATGAAGCAGCACGACTTC
TTCAAGTCCGCCATGCCCGAAGGCTACGTCCAGGAGCGCACCATCTTCTTCAAGGACGACGGCAACTACA
AGACCCGCGCCGAGGTGAAGTTCGAGGGCGACACCCTGGTGAACCGCATCGAGCTGAAGGGCATCGACTT
CAAGGAGGACGGCAACATCCTGGGGCACAAGCTGGAGTACAACTACAACAGCCACAACGTCTATATCATG
GCCGACAAGCAGAAGAACGGCATCAAGGTGAACTTCAAGATCCGCCACAACATCGAGGACGGCAGCGTGC
AGCTCGCCGACCACTACCAGCAGAACACCCCCATCGGCGACGGCCCCGTGCTGCTGCCCGACAACCACTA
CCTGAGCACCCAGTCCGCCCTGAGCAAAGACCCCAACGAGAAGCGCGATCACATGGTCCTTAAGGAGTTC
GTGACCGCCGCCGGGATCACTCTCGGCATGGACGAGCTGTACAAGTAATGATCTAGAGTCGAGTTAATTA
AGAATTCCGCCCCCCCCCCTCTCCCTCCCCCCCCCTAACGTTACTGGCCGAAGCCGCTTGGAATAAGGCC
GGTGTGCGTTTGTCTATATGTTATTTTCCACCATATTGCCGTCTTTTGGCAATGTGAGGGCCCGGAAACC
TGGCCCTGTCTTCTTGACGAGCATTCCTAGGGGTCTTTCCCCTCTCGCCAAAGGAATGCAGGGTCTGTTG
AATGTCGTGAAGGAAGCAGTTCCTCTGGAAGCTTCTTGAAGACAAACAACGTCTGTAGCGACCCTTTGCA
GGCAGCGGAACCCCCCACCTGGCGACAGGTGCCTCTGCGGCCAAAAGCCACGTGTATAAGATACACCTGC
AAAGGCGGCACAACCCCAGTGCCACGTTGTGAGTTGGATAGTTGTGGAAAGAGTCAAATGGCTCTCCTCA
AGCGTATTCAACAAGGGGCTGAAGGATGCCCAGAAGGTACCCCATTGTATGGGATCTGATCTGGGGCCTC
GGTGCACATGCTTTACATGTGTTTAGTCGAGGTTAAAAAAACGTCTAGGCCCCCCGAACCACGGGGACGT
GGTTTTCCTTTGAAAAACACGATGATAATATGGCCACAACCTGTTACATTGCACAAGATAAAAATATATC
ATCACGAACAGTAAAACTGTCTGCTTACATAAACAGTAATACAAGGGGTGTTATGGGATCGGCCATTGAA
CAAGATGGATTGCACGCAGGTTCTCCGGCCGCTTGGGTGGAGAGGCTATTCGGCTATGACTGGGCACAAC
AGACAATCGGCTGCTCTGATGCCGCCGTGTTCCGGCTGTCAGCGCAGGGGCGCCCGGTTCTTTTTGTCAA
GACCGACCTGTCCGGTGCCCTGAATGAACTGCAGGACGAGGCAGCGCGGCTATCGTGGCTGGCCACGACG
GGCGTTCCTTGCGCAGCTGTGCTCGACGTTGTCACTGAAGCGGGAAGGGACTGGCTGCTATTGGGCGAAG
TGCCGGGGCAGGATCTCCTGTCATCTCACCTTGCTCCTGCCGAGAAAGTATCCATCATGGCTGATGCAAT
GCGGCGGCTGCATACGCTTGATCCGGCTACCTGCCCATTCGACCACCAAGCGAAACATCGCATCGAGCGA
GCACGTACTCGGATGGAAGCCGGTCTTGTCGATCAGGATGATCTGGACGAAGAGCATCAGGGGCTCGCGC
CAGCCGAACTGTTCGCCAGGCTCAAGGCGCGCATGCCCGACGGCGAGGATCTCGTCGTGACCCATGGCGA
TGCCTGCTTGCCGAATATCATGGTGGAAAATGGCCGCTTTTCTGGATTCATCGACTGTGGCCGGCTGGGT
GTGGCGGACCGCTATCAGGACATAGCGTTGGCTACCCGTGATATTGCTGAAGAGCTTGGCGGCGAATGGG
CTGACCGCTTCCTCGTGCTTTACGGTATCGCCGCTCCCGATTCGCAGCGCATCGCCTTCTATCGCCTTCT
TGACGAGTTCTTCTGAGTCTAGATTCCATGGAAACTTGGGACTGTTATCTACCTCTAACTGTGTAACATT
TTAGACTTCTTAATAACCTAAATATTTAAAATAATGAATGTAACACCTTTTTTAGTTCACTGATTCTGAA
GTGTTCTTCCCTAATACTTTCTTTACTTCACAAAACTTCAACCATAAAAACAAAGGGCTCTGATTGCTTT
AGGGGATAAGTGATTTAATATCCACAAACGTCCCCACTCCCAAAAGTAACTATATTCTGGATTTCAACTT
TTCTTCTAATTGTGAATCCTTCTGTTTTTTCTTCTTAAGGAGGAAAGTTAAAGGACACTACAGGTCATCA
AAAACAAGTTGGCCAAGGACTCATTACTTGTCTTATATTTTTACTGCCACTAAACTGCCTGTATTTCTGT
ATGTCCTTCTATCCAAACAGACGTTCACTGCCACTTGTAAAGTGAAGGATGTAAACGAGGATATATAACT
GTTTCAGTGAACAGATTTTGTGAAGTGCCTTCTGTTTTAGCACTTTAAGTTTATCACATTTTGTTGACTT
CTGACATTCCACTTTCCTAGGTTATAGGAAAGATCTGTTTATGTAGTTTGTTTTTAAAATGTGCCAATGC
CTGTACATTAACAAGATTTTTAAAAATAAAATTGTATAAAACATTCAATTTATTGGTCTTTGTGGAGAAT
TAGATGCATCACCAGTATATTACAACAGAGCCATTAATCTTGTAGCTTCATCAACATTAACTGGTTTGCT
TTCATGACGCTGCTGAGGAATCTGAAAGGAGAAAGTATTATATTTAAAAACACAGACAACAATAGCAGAC
AAATGACTTATATAAGCTGTTATTCAATTTAATTTTTCTAGTCATATCTTTGGAAGTAGAACAATCTGTA
TATTCTGACAATGTTTTAGAGTCTGAATATGCTATTTATACTATAGAGCCTAGTACTAGAGAGCCAAGTA
CTAAAAATTACACTCAACTTACAGGCTTTGAAAACTTGGGAGTTTAATTTATTAGCCTCAATTTGTTAGC
CATAAAAAAAAGCAAATGATTTCTGCTTACCAGTTCTTTCTGCAGAGGTTCAAG
Features (pLannotate 1.2.2; 22 found; start..end, strand, type, name):
      1..21      +  misc_feature   MCS (fragment): pUC18/19 multiple cloning site
     58..74      -  protein_bind   lac operator: The lac repressor binds to the lac operator to inhibit transcription in E. coli. This inhibition can be relieved by adding lactose or isopropyl-β-D-thiogalactopyranoside (IPTG). lac repressor encoded by lacI
     82..112     -  promoter       lac promoter: promoter for the E. coli lac operon
    127..148     -  protein_bind   CAP binding site: CAP binding activates transcription in the presence of cAMP. E. coli catabolite activator protein
    161..253     -  CDS            lacI (fragment): lac repressor; lacI; The lac repressor binds to the lac operator to inhibit transcription in E. coli. This inhibition can be relieved by adding lactose or isopropyl-β-D-thiogalactopyranoside (IPTG).
    436..1024    -  rep_origin     ori: high-copy-number ColE1/pMB1/pBR322/pUC origin of replication
   1195..2055    -  CDS            AmpR: β-lactamase; bla; confers resistance to ampicillin, carbenicillin, and related antibiotics
   2056..2160    -  promoter       AmpR promoter: bla
   2255..2290    +  CDS            rop (fragment): Rop protein, which maintains plasmids at low copy number; rop
   2392..2491    +  misc_feature   bom (fragment): basis of mobility region from pBR322
   2497..2654    -  CDS            lacZα (fragment): LacZα fragment of β-galactosidase; lacZ fragment
   2704..2874    +  CDS            C9orf85 (fragment): CI085_HUMAN - Experimental evidence at protein level: Swiss-Prot protein existence level 1. From Homo sapiens (Human).
   2896..2970    -  CDS            OR1F12 (fragment): OR1FC_HUMAN - Also known as OR1F12P. Protein inferred from homology: Swiss-Prot protein existence level 3. Odorant receptor. From Homo sapiens (Human).
   3023..3085    +  CDS            C8orf44 (fragment): CH044_HUMAN - Experimental evidence at transcript level: Swiss-Prot protein existence level 2. From Homo sapiens (Human).
   3086..3307    -  CDS            GVQW1 (fragment): GVQW1_HUMAN - Also known as TIGD1L2. Experimental evidence at transcript level: Swiss-Prot protein existence level 2. From Homo sapiens (Human).
   3512..3619    +  CDS            E2f5 (fragment): E2F5_MOUSE - Experimental evidence at protein level: Swiss-Prot protein existence level 1. Transcriptional activator that binds to E2F sites, these sites are present in the promoter of many genes whose products are involved in cell proliferation. May mediate growth factor-initiated signal transduction. It is likely involved in the early responses of resting cells to growth factor stimulation. Specifically required for multiciliate cell differentiation: together with MCIDAS and E2F5, binds and activate genes required for centriole biogenesis. From Mus musculus (Mouse).
   3640..3660    +  CDS            capTEV™ (fragment): composite tag for in vivo biotinylation, TEV protease cleavage, and 6xHis tagging
   3674..3718    +  CDS            S-Tag: affinity and epitope tag derived from pancreatic ribonuclease A
   3809..4528    +  CDS            EGFP: the original enhanced GFP (Yang et al., 1996) mammalian codon-optimized
   4566..5151    +  misc_feature   IRES2: internal ribosome entry site (IRES) of the encephalomyocarditis virus (EMCV)
   5233..6036    +  CDS            NeoR/KanR: aminoglycoside phosphotransferase from Tn5; aph(3')-II (or nptII); confers resistance to neomycin, kanamycin, and G418 (Geneticin®)
   6743..6811    -  CDS            RBIS (fragment): RBIS_HUMAN - Also known as C8orf59. Experimental evidence at protein level: Swiss-Prot protein existence level 1. Trans-acting factor in ribosome biogenesis required for efficient 40S and 60S subunit production. From Homo sapiens (Human).
