>Addgene plasmid #112351 | pE2F5-donor | addgene full sequence | sequence record 229665 | Addgene NGS Result
GACCTGCAGGCATGCAAGCTTGGCGTAATCATGGTCATAGCTGTTTCCTGTGTGAAATTGTTATCCGTTC
ACAATTCCACACAACATACGAGCCGGAAGCATAAAGTGTAAAGCCTGGGGTGCCTAATGAGTGAGCTAAC
TCACATTAATTGCGTTGCGCTCACTGCCCGCTTTCCAGTCGGGAAACCTGTCGTGCCAGCTGCATTAATG
AATCGGCCAACGCGCGGGGAGAGGCGGTTTGCGTATTGGGCGCTCTTCCGCTTCCTCGCTCACTGACTCG
CTGCGCTCGGTCGTTCGGCTGCGGCGAGCGGTATCAGCTCACTCAAAGGCGGTAATACGGTTATCCACAG
AATCAGGGGATAACGCAGGAAAGAACATGTGAGCAAAAGGCCAGCAAAAGGCCAGGAACCGTAAAAAGGC
CGCGTTGCTGGCGTTTTTCCATAGGCTCCGCCCCCCTGACGAGCATCACAAAAATCGACGCTCAAGTCAG
AGGTGGCGAAACCCGACAGGACTATAAAGATACCAGGCGTTTCCCCCTGGAAGCTCCCTCGTGCGCTCTC
CTGTTCCGACCCTGCCGCTTACCGGATACCTGTCCGCCTTTCTCCCTTCGGGAAGCGTGGCGCTTTCTCA
TAGCTCACGCTGTAGGTATCTCAGTTCGGTGTAGGTCGTTCGCTCCAAGCTGGGCTGTGTGCACGAACCC
CCCGTTCAGCCCGACCGCTGCGCCTTATCCGGTAACTATCGTCTTGAGTCCAACCCGGTAAGACACGACT
TATCGCCACTGGCAGCAGCCACTGGTAACAGGATTAGCAGAGCGAGGTATGTAGGCGGTGCTACAGAGTT
CTTGAAGTGGTGGCCTAACTACGGCTACACTAGAAGAACAGTATTTGGTATCTGCGCTCTGCTGAAGCCA
GTTACCTTCGGAAAAAGAGTTGGTAGCTCTTGATCCGGCAAACAAACCACCGCTGGTAGCGGTGGTTTTT
TTGTTTGCAAGCAGCAGATTACGCGCAGAAAAAAAGGATCTCAAGAAGATCCTTTGATCTTTTCTACGGG
GTCTGACGCTCAGTGGAACGAAAACTCACGTTAAGGGATTTTGGTCATGAGATTATCAAAAAGGATCTTC
ACCTAGATCCTTTTAAATTAAAAATGAAGTTTTAAATCAATCTAAAGTATATATGAGTAAACTTGGTCTG
ACAGTTACCAATGCTTAATCAGTGAGGCACCTATCTCAGCGATCTGTCTATTTCGTTCATCCATAGTTGC
CTGACTCCCCGTCGTGTAGATAACTACGATACGGGAGGGCTTACCATCTGGCCCCAGTGCTGCAATGATA
CCGCGAGACCCACGCTCACCGGCTCCAGATTTATCAGCAATAAACCAGCCAGCCGGAAGGGCCGAGCGCA
GAAGTGGTCCTGCAACTTTATCCGCCTCCATCCAGTCTATTAATTGTTGCCGGGAAGCTAGAGTAAGTAG
TTCGCCAGTTAATAGTTTGCGCAACGTTGTTGCCATTGCTACAGGCATCGTGGTGTCACGCTCGTCGTTT
GGTATGGCTTCATTCAGCTCCGGTTCCCAACGATCAAGGCGAGTTACATGATCCCCCATGTTGTGCAAAA
AAGCGGTTAGCTCCTTCGGTCCTCCGATCGTTGTCAGAAGTAAGTTGGCCGCAGTGTTATCACTCATGGT
TATGGCAGCACTGCATAATTCTCTTACTGTCATGCCATCCGTAAGATGCTTTTCTGTGACTGGTGAGTAC
TCAACCAAGTCATTCTGAGAATAGTGTATGCGGCGACCGAGTTGCTCTTGCCCGGCGTCAATACGGGATA
ATACCGCGCCACATAGCAGAACTTTAAAAGTGCTCATCATTGGAAAACGTTCTTCGGGGCGAAAACTCTC
AAGGATCTTACCGCTGTTGAGATCCAGTTCGATGTAACCCACTCGTGCACCCAACTGATCTTCAGCATCT
TTTACTTTCACCAGCGTTTCTGGGTGAGCAAAAACAGGAAGGCAAAATGCCGCAAAAAAGGGAATAAGGG
CGACACGGAAATGTTGAATACTCATACTCTTCCTTTTTCAATATTATTGAAGCATTTATCAGGGTTATTG
TCTCATGAGCGGATACATATTTGAATGTATTTAGAAAAATAAACAAATAGGGGTTCCGCGCACATTTCCC
CGAAAAGTGCCACCTGACGTCTAAGAAACCATTATTATCATGACATTAACCTATAAAAATAGGCGTATCA
CGAGGCCCTTTCGTCTCGCGCGTTTCGGTGATGACGGTGAAAACCTCTGACACATGCAGCTCCCGGAGAC
GGTCACAGCTTGTCTGTAAGCGGATGCCGGGAGCAGACAAGCCCGTCAGGGCGCGTCAGCGGGTGTTGGC
GGGTGTCGGGGCTGGCTTAACTATGCGGCATCAGAGCAGATTGTACTGAGAGTGCACCATATGCGGTGTG
AAATACCGCACAGATGCGTAAGGAGAAAATACCGCATCAGGCGCCATTCGCCATTCAGGCTGCGCAACTG
TTGGGAAGGGCGATCGGTGCGGGCCTCTTCGCTATTACGCCAGCTGGCGAAAGGGGGATGTGCTGCAAGG
CGATTAAGTTGGGTAACGCCAGGGTTTTCCCAGTCACGACGTTGTAAAACGACGGCCAGTGAATTCGAGC
TCGGTACCCGTCTCCCTCTGTCATCCAGGCTGGAGTGTCATCCAGGCTGGAGTGCAGTGGCATGATAGCT
CACTGCAACCTCCACCTCCTAGGTTCAAATGATTCTCCTGGCTCAGCCTCCCGAGTAGCTGGGATGACAG
GCACCTGCCACCACACCTGGCTACTTTTTGTATTTTTAGTAGAGACGGGGTTTCACCATGTTGGCCAGGC
TGGTCTCAAACTCCTGGCCTCAGGTGATCCACCTGCCTCAGCCTCCCAAAGTGTTGGGATTACAGGCATG
AGCCACTGCACCTGGCCTCGTTAGTGCCTTTTAGTTATATTACCTTAGTGATAAGTTCAACCAATAAAAA
ATTTAATTTCTAGGCCGGGCACAATGGCTCATGCCTGTAATCCCAGCACTTTGGGAGGCCAAGGCGGGCG
AATCACGTCAGGAGATCGAGACCATCCTGGCTAACATGGTGAAACCCCATCTCTATAAAAAAATAAAAAA
AATGAGCCGGTCGTGGTGGCAGGCACCTGTAGTCCCAGCTACTCGGGAGGCTGAGGCAGGAGAATGGCGT
GAACCCGGGAGTCGGGAGCTTGCAGTGGGCCGAGATCGAGCTACTGCACTCCAGCCTGGACGAAACAGGG
AGACTCCATCTTAAAAAAAAAAAAAAAAAAAAAAAGAAAAAATTAACTTCTGTTTCTCAATCTAATATCA
ATATTCAATGTACAAATTGTTACTAAATGAGAATATTTCAAAATACACATTACACAAGACTTTAATTTGG
AATGATGTATTTGAGAGTATTTTGTTAAAGATCATTAACCGTATGTAGAAACCATCTTTAACACTAAATT
TGTTTTTTGTTCGCAGTGTTTCCTCTCTTAAGGCTTTCTCCTACCCCGGCAGATGACTACAACTTTAATT
TAGATGATAACGAAGGAGTTTGTGATCTGTTTGATGTCCAGATACTAAATTACGGGATTCCAACTACTGC
AAGCGAGAATCTTTATTTTCAGGGCGCCGCCAAATTCAAAGAAACCGCTGCTGCTAAATTCGAACGCCAG
CACATGGACAGCGGAGGTGGAGGTTCGAGCGGTCCCTCGGGTTCGTCGAGCCTGGAAGTTCTGTTCCAGG
GGCCCCTGTCGTCGAGCGGTCCCTCGGGTTCGATGGTGAGCAAAGGCGAGGAGCTGTTCACCGGGGTGGT
GCCCATCCTGGTCGAGCTGGACGGCGACGTAAACGGCCACAAGTTCAGCGTGTCCGGCGAGGGCGAGGGC
GATGCCACCTACGGCAAGCTGACCCTGAAGTTCATCTGCACCACCGGCAAGCTGCCCGTGCCCTGGCCCA
CCCTCGTGACCACCCTGACCTACGGCGTGCAGTGCTTCAGCCGCTACCCCGACCACATGAAGCAGCACGA
CTTCTTCAAGTCCGCCATGCCCGAAGGCTACGTCCAGGAGCGCACCATCTTCTTCAAGGACGACGGCAAC
TACAAGACCCGCGCCGAGGTGAAGTTCGAGGGCGACACCCTGGTGAACCGCATCGAGCTGAAGGGCATCG
ACTTCAAGGAGGACGGCAACATCCTGGGGCACAAGCTGGAGTACAACTACAACAGCCACAACGTCTATAT
CATGGCCGACAAGCAGAAGAACGGCATCAAGGTGAACTTCAAGATCCGCCACAACATCGAGGACGGCAGC
GTGCAGCTCGCCGACCACTACCAGCAGAACACCCCCATCGGCGACGGCCCCGTGCTGCTGCCCGACAACC
ACTACCTGAGCACCCAGTCCGCCCTGAGCAAAGACCCCAACGAGAAGCGCGATCACATGGTCCTTAAGGA
GTTCGTGACCGCCGCCGGGATCACTCTCGGCATGGACGAGCTGTACAAGTAATGATCTAGAGTCGAGTTA
ATTAAGAATTCCGCCCCCCCCCCTCTCCCTCCCCCCCCCTAACGTTACTGGCCGAAGCCGCTTGGAATAA
GGCCGGTGTGCGTTTGTCTATATGTTATTTTCCACCATATTGCCGTCTTTTGGCAATGTGAGGGCCCGGA
AACCTGGCCCTGTCTTCTTGACGAGCATTCCTAGGGGTCTTTCCCCTCTCGCCAAAGGAATGCAGGGTCT
GTTGAATGTCGTGAAGGAAGCAGTTCCTCTGGAAGCTTCTTGAAGACAAACAACGTCTGTAGCGACCCTT
TGCAGGCAGCGGAACCCCCCACCTGGCGACAGGTGCCTCTGCGGCCAAAAGCCACGTGTATAAGATACAC
CTGCAAAGGCGGCACAACCCCAGTGCCACGTTGTGAGTTGGATAGTTGTGGAAAGAGTCAAATGGCTCTC
CTCAAGCGTATTCAACAAGGGGCTGAAGGATGCCCAGAAGGTACCCCATTGTATGGGATCTGATCTGGGG
CCTCGGTGCACATGCTTTACATGTGTTTAGTCGAGGTTAAAAAAACGTCTAGGCCCCCCGAACCACGGGG
ACGTGGTTTTCCTTTGAAAAACACGATGATAATATGGCCACAACCTGTTACATTGCACAAGATAAAAATA
TATCATCACGAACAGTAAAACTGTCTGCTTACATAAACAGTAATACAAGGGGTGTTATGGGATCGGCCAT
TGAACAAGATGGATTGCACGCAGGTTCTCCGGCCGCTTGGGTGGAGAGGCTATTCGGCTATGACTGGGCA
CAACAGACAATCGGCTGCTCTGATGCCGCCGTGTTCCGGCTGTCAGCGCAGGGGCGCCCGGTTCTTTTTG
TCAAGACCGACCTGTCCGGTGCCCTGAATGAACTGCAGGACGAGGCAGCGCGGCTATCGTGGCTGGCCAC
GACGGGCGTTCCTTGCGCAGCTGTGCTCGACGTTGTCACTGAAGCGGGAAGGGACTGGCTGCTATTGGGC
GAAGTGCCGGGGCAGGATCTCCTGTCATCTCACCTTGCTCCTGCCGAGAAAGTATCCATCATGGCTGATG
CAATGCGGCGGCTGCATACGCTTGATCCGGCTACCTGCCCATTCGACCACCAAGCGAAACATCGCATCGA
GCGAGCACGTACTCGGATGGAAGCCGGTCTTGTCGATCAGGATGATCTGGACGAAGAGCATCAGGGGCTC
GCGCCAGCCGAACTGTTCGCCAGGCTCAAGGCGCGCATGCCCGACGGCGAGGATCTCGTCGTGACCCATG
GCGATGCCTGCTTGCCGAATATCATGGTGGAAAATGGCCGCTTTTCTGGATTCATCGACTGTGGCCGGCT
GGGTGTGGCGGACCGCTATCAGGACATAGCGTTGGCTACCCGTGATATTGCTGAAGAGCTTGGCGGCGAA
TGGGCTGACCGCTTCCTCGTGCTTTACGGTATCGCCGCTCCCGATTCGCAGCGCATCGCCTTCTATCGCC
TTCTTGACGAGTTCTTCTGAGTCTAGATTCCATGGAAACTTGGGACTGTTATCTACCTCTAACTGTGTAA
CATTTTAGACTTCTTAATAACCTAAATATTTAAAATAATGAATGTAACACCTTTTTTAGTTCACTGATTC
TGAAGTGTTCTTCCCTAATACTTTCTTTACTTCACAAAACTTCAACCATAAAAACAAAGGGCTCTGATTG
CTTTAGGGGATAAGTGATTTAATATCCACAAACGTCCCCACTCCCAAAAGTAACTATATTCTGGATTTCA
ACTTTTCTTCTAATTGTGAATCCTTCTGTTTTTTCTTCTTAAGGAGGAAAGTTAAAGGACACTACAGGTC
ATCAAAAACAAGTTGGCCAAGGACTCATTACTTGTCTTATATTTTTACTGCCACTAAACTGCCTGTATTT
CTGTATGTCCTTCTATCCAAACAGACGTTCACTGCCACTTGTAAAGTGAAGGATGTAAACGAGGATATAT
AACTGTTTCAGTGAACAGATTTTGTGAAGTGCCTTCTGTTTTAGCACTTTAAGTTTATCACATTTTGTTG
ACTTCTGACATTCCACTTTCCTAGGTTATAGGAAAGATCTGTTTATGTAGTTTGTTTTTAAAATGTGCCA
ATGCCTGTACATTAACAAGATTTTTAAAAATAAAATTGTATAAAACATTCAATTTATTGGTCTTTGTGGA
GAATTAGATGCATCACCAGTATATTACAACAGAGCCATTAATCTTGTAGCTTCATCAACATTAACTGGTT
TGCTTTCATGACGCTGCTGAGGAATCTGAAAGGAGAAAGTATTATATTTAAAAACACAGACAACAATAGC
AGACAAATGACTTATATAAGCTGTTATTCAATTTAATTTTTCTAGTCATATCTTTGGAAGTAGAACAATC
TGTATATTCTGACAATGTTTTAGAGTCTGAATATGCTATTTATACTATAGAGCCTAGTACTAGAGAGCCA
AGTACTAAAAATTACACTCAACTTACAGGCTTTGAAAACTTGGGAGTTTAATTTATTAGCCTCAATTTGT
TAGCCATAAAAAAAAGCAAATGATTTCTGCTTACCAGTTCTTTCTGCAGAGGTTCAAG
Features (pLannotate 1.2.2; 22 found; start..end, strand, type, name):
      1..21      +  misc_feature   MCS (fragment): pUC18/19 multiple cloning site
     56..78      -  protein_bind   lac operator (fragment): The lac repressor binds to the lac operator to inhibit transcription in E. coli. This inhibition can be relieved by adding lactose or isopropyl-β-D-thiogalactopyranoside (IPTG). lac repressor encoded by lacI
     82..112     -  promoter       lac promoter: promoter for the E. coli lac operon
    127..148     -  protein_bind   CAP binding site: CAP binding activates transcription in the presence of cAMP. E. coli catabolite activator protein
    161..253     -  CDS            lacI (fragment): lac repressor; lacI; The lac repressor binds to the lac operator to inhibit transcription in E. coli. This inhibition can be relieved by adding lactose or isopropyl-β-D-thiogalactopyranoside (IPTG).
    436..1024    -  rep_origin     ori: high-copy-number ColE1/pMB1/pBR322/pUC origin of replication
   1195..2055    -  CDS            AmpR: β-lactamase; bla; confers resistance to ampicillin, carbenicillin, and related antibiotics
   2056..2160    -  promoter       AmpR promoter: bla
   2255..2290    +  CDS            rop (fragment): Rop protein, which maintains plasmids at low copy number; rop
   2392..2491    +  misc_feature   bom (fragment): basis of mobility region from pBR322
   2497..2654    -  CDS            lacZα (fragment): LacZα fragment of β-galactosidase; lacZ fragment
   2704..2874    +  CDS            C9orf85 (fragment): CI085_HUMAN - Experimental evidence at protein level: Swiss-Prot protein existence level 1. From Homo sapiens (Human).
   2896..2970    -  CDS            OR1F12 (fragment): OR1FC_HUMAN - Also known as OR1F12P. Protein inferred from homology: Swiss-Prot protein existence level 3. Odorant receptor. From Homo sapiens (Human).
   3023..3085    +  CDS            C8orf44 (fragment): CH044_HUMAN - Experimental evidence at transcript level: Swiss-Prot protein existence level 2. From Homo sapiens (Human).
   3086..3334    -  CDS            GVQW1 (fragment): GVQW1_HUMAN - Also known as TIGD1L2. Experimental evidence at transcript level: Swiss-Prot protein existence level 2. From Homo sapiens (Human).
   3516..3623    +  CDS            E2f5 (fragment): E2F5_MOUSE - Experimental evidence at protein level: Swiss-Prot protein existence level 1. Transcriptional activator that binds to E2F sites, these sites are present in the promoter of many genes whose products are involved in cell proliferation. May mediate growth factor-initiated signal transduction. It is likely involved in the early responses of resting cells to growth factor stimulation. Specifically required for multiciliate cell differentiation: together with MCIDAS and E2F5, binds and activate genes required for centriole biogenesis. From Mus musculus (Mouse).
   3644..3664    +  CDS            capTEV™ (fragment): composite tag for in vivo biotinylation, TEV protease cleavage, and 6xHis tagging
   3678..3722    +  CDS            S-Tag: affinity and epitope tag derived from pancreatic ribonuclease A
   3813..4532    +  CDS            EGFP: the original enhanced GFP (Yang et al., 1996) mammalian codon-optimized
   4570..5155    +  misc_feature   IRES2: internal ribosome entry site (IRES) of the encephalomyocarditis virus (EMCV)
   5237..6040    +  CDS            NeoR/KanR: aminoglycoside phosphotransferase from Tn5; aph(3')-II (or nptII); confers resistance to neomycin, kanamycin, and G418 (Geneticin®)
   6747..6815    -  CDS            RBIS (fragment): RBIS_HUMAN - Also known as C8orf59. Experimental evidence at protein level: Swiss-Prot protein existence level 1. Trans-acting factor in ribosome biogenesis required for efficient 40S and 60S subunit production. From Homo sapiens (Human).
