[The description below was written by a language model from this plasmid's Addgene catalogue record and pLannotate feature annotations shown in this document.]
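Description:
pE2F5-donor is a pUC19-based homology-directed repair template for CRISPR knock-in, designed to tag the endogenous human transcription factor E2F5 with GFP. It is maintained in E. coli as a high-copy plasmid through the pUC/ColE1-type origin and selected with ampicillin via the β-lactamase gene. Remnants of the pUC19 lac promoter/operator, lacZα and multiple cloning site flank the insert, which was assembled by Gibson cloning.

The payload is an EGFP-IRES-Neo cassette placed between two E2F5 homology arms amplified from K562 genomic DNA. The upstream arm ends in a stretch annotated as E2F5 coding sequence (matched to the mouse orthologue by the annotation software). This is followed on the same strand by a short linker region with a TEV/His-type tag fragment and an S-tag, then EGFP, which suggests a C-terminal fusion. An EMCV IRES then drives translation of the Tn5 neomycin phosphotransferase. No separate mammalian promoter is annotated, so expression of both the fusion and the G418 resistance marker appears to depend on correct integration at the E2F5 locus. Other small "CDS fragment" hits within the arms (C9orf85, OR1F12, C8orf44, GVQW1, RBIS) are probably spurious matches to genomic sequence rather than functional parts.

Three adjacent base substitutions on chromosome 8 are recorded, but their purpose is not stated; changes like these in a donor often prevent re-cutting by Cas9. The plasmid is meant to be used with its companion guide RNA plasmid, pE2F5.1.0-gDNA. The depositor and sequencing-derived records differ by only four nucleotides in length and carry the same annotations.
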