Addgene plasmid #112351: pE2F5-donor
Purpose: CRISPR donor plasmid to tag human transcription factor E2F5 with GFP
Depositing lab: Kevin White. Depositing organization: University of Chicago.
Backbone
  Vector backbone: pUC19
  Vector type: CRISPR
Growth in bacteria
  Bacterial resistance: Ampicillin, 100 μg/mL
  Growth temperature: 37°C
  Growth strain: DH5alpha
  Copy number: High Copy
Gene/Insert
  Gene/Insert name: E2F5 homology arms flanking EGFP-IRES-Neo cassette
  Species: H. sapiens (human)
  Mutation: hg38:8:85213859:T>C, hg38:8:85213860:T>G, hg38:8:85213861:A>G
  Entrez Gene: E2F5 (a.k.a. E2F-5)
  Cloning method: Gibson Cloning
  Sequencing primers: 5′ M13pUC-fwd; 3′ M13pUC-rev
Terms and licenses: Academic/Nonprofit Terms; Industry Terms: Not Available to Industry
Depositor comments: Cloning source: K562. Use with plasmid pE2F5.1.0-gDNA.
How to cite: pE2F5-donor was a gift from Kevin White (Addgene plasmid # 112351 ; http://n2t.net/addgene:112351 ; RRID:Addgene_112351)
